Addgene plasmid #131006: MADR pDonor smFP-V5 (dark) WPRE
Purpose: MADR donor plasmid for FlpO+Cre- mediated insertion of a SM_FP-V5, a cytoplasmic fluorescent protein which includes multiple V5 epitope tags
Depositing lab: Joshua Breunig. Depositing organization: Cedars-Sinai Medical Center. Publication: Rapid Generation of Somatic Mouse Mosaics with Locus-Specific, Stably Integrated Transgenic Elements. Kim GB, Rincon Fernandez Pacheco D, Saxon D, Yang A, Sabet S, Dutra-Clarke M, Levy R, Watkins A, Park H, Abbasi Akhtar A, Linesch PW, Kobritz N, Chandra SS, Grausam K, Ayala-Sarmiento A, Molina J, Sedivakova K, Hoang K, Tsyporin J, Gareau DS, Filbin MG, Bannykh S, Santiskulvong C, Wang Y, Tang J, Suva ML, Chen B, Danielpour M, Breunig JJ. Cell. 2019 Sep 19;179(1):251-267.e24. doi: 10.1016/j.cell.2019.08.013. PubMed 31539496.
Backbone
  Vector backbone: MADR pDonor
  Total vector size (bp): 6813
  Vector type: Cre/Lox, Synthetic Biology ; Mosaic analysis for dual recombinase-mediated cassette exchange (MADR) donor
Growth in bacteria
  Bacterial resistance: Ampicillin, 100 μg/mL
  Growth temperature: 37°C
  Growth strain: DH5alpha
  Copy number: High Copy
Gene/Insert
  Gene/Insert name: smFP-V5 WPRE
  Species: Synthetic
  Mutation: "dark" variant with GGG fluorphore compared with TYG "bright" variant
  Promoter: none (4x polyA to mitigate episomal expression)
  Tag / fusion protein: V5 - 10 total of V5 epitope tag
  Cloning method: Ligation Independent Cloning
  Sequencing primers: 5′ MADR-MCSF (TCGACCTGCAGCCCAAGCTA); 3′ WPRE-R (addgene)
Resource information
  A portion of this plasmid was derived from a plasmid made by: addgene Plasmid #59758
Terms and licenses: Academic/Nonprofit Terms; Industry Terms: Not Available to Industry
How to cite: MADR pDonor smFP-V5 (dark) WPRE was a gift from Joshua Breunig (Addgene plasmid # 131006 ; http://n2t.net/addgene:131006 ; RRID:Addgene_131006)
