[The description below was written by a language model from this plasmid's Addgene catalogue record and pLannotate feature annotations shown in this document.]
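Description:
MADR pDonor smFP-V5 (dark) WPRE is a promoterless donor plasmid for mosaic analysis by dual recombinase-mediated cassette exchange (MADR). In this approach, co-delivered FlpO and Cre swap a loxP/FRT-flanked cassette from the plasmid into a compatible genomic locus. It is a high-copy plasmid of about 6.8 kb, maintained in E. coli through a ColE1/pUC-type origin and selected with ampicillin via the β-lactamase gene. The annotation also finds an SV40 origin and lac promoter/operator remnants in the backbone, which appear to be carried over from parental vectors.

The exchangeable cassette lies between a loxP site and a minimal FRT site. It encodes smFP-V5, a synthetic "spaghetti monster" cytoplasmic protein built on a GFP scaffold (annotated as a GFP-derivative fragment) and carrying ten V5 epitope tags in total. This is the "dark" variant, in which the chromophore residues are GGG rather than the TYG of the "bright" version. The protein is therefore presumably detected through anti-V5 immunostaining rather than intrinsic fluorescence. Downstream of the coding sequence are a chimeric intron, a WPRE that enhances transcript stability and expression, and bGH and rabbit β-globin polyadenylation signals.

No promoter drives the insert. Instead, a PGK poly(A) signal and three tandem SV40 poly(A) signals sit upstream of the loxP site, forming the 4x polyA stop that suppresses spurious expression from unintegrated episomal plasmid. Expression therefore depends on correct recombination, which places the cassette under the promoter at the recipient locus. The construct serves as a stably integrated, highly antigenic lineage or cell-labelling reporter for generating somatic mosaics in mice.
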