Features (pLannotate 1.2.2; 30 found; start..end, strand, type, name):
      5..24      +  enhancer       CMV enhancer (fragment): human cytomegalovirus immediate early enhancer
     32..493     +  polyA_signal   PGK poly(A) signal: mouse phosphoglycerate kinase 1 polyadenylation signal
    535..618     +  CDS            large T antigen (fragment): large T antigen from SV40 (simian virus 40)
    641..775     +  polyA_signal   SV40 poly(A) signal: SV40 polyadenylation signal
    789..872     +  CDS            large T antigen (fragment): large T antigen from SV40 (simian virus 40)
    895..1029    +  polyA_signal   SV40 poly(A) signal: SV40 polyadenylation signal
   1043..1126    +  CDS            large T antigen (fragment): large T antigen from SV40 (simian virus 40)
   1149..1283    +  polyA_signal   SV40 poly(A) signal: SV40 polyadenylation signal
   1312..1345    +  protein_bind   loxP: Cre-mediated recombination occurs in the 8-bp core sequence (GCATACAT). Cre recombinase
   1499..1521    +  CDS            V5 tag (fragment): epitope tag from simian virus 5
   1553..2485    +  CDS            vsfGFP-9 (fragment): vsfGFP-9 is a basic (constitutively fluorescent) green fluorescent protein published in 2015, derived from Aequorea victoria. It has low acid sensitivity.
   2681..2813    +  intron         chimeric intron: chimera between introns from human β-globin and immunoglobulin heavy chain genes
   2822..3410    +  misc_feature   WPRE: woodchuck hepatitis virus posttranscriptional regulatory element
   3414..3430    +  misc_feature   MCS (fragment): pUC18/19 multiple cloning site
   3443..3554    +  polyA_signal   bGH poly(A) signal: bovine growth hormone polyadenylation signal
   3650..3668    -  promoter       T3 promoter: promoter for bacteriophage T3 RNA polymerase
   3727..3801    +  CDS            HBB (fragment): HBB_PONPY - Experimental evidence at transcript level: Swiss-Prot protein existence level 2. Involved in oxygen transport from the lung to the various peripheral tissues. From Pongo pygmaeus (Bornean orangutan).
   3872..3927    +  polyA_signal   β-globin poly(A) signal: rabbit β-globin polyadenylation signal (Gil and Proudfoot, 1987)
   4267..4300    +  protein_bind   FRT (minimal): supports FLP-mediated excision but not integration (Turan and Bode, 2011) FLP recombinase from the Saccharomyces cerevisiae 2μ plasmid
   4343..4359    -  protein_bind   lac operator: The lac repressor binds to the lac operator to inhibit transcription in E. coli. This inhibition can be relieved by adding lactose or isopropyl-β-D-thiogalactopyranoside (IPTG). lac repressor encoded by lacI
   4367..4397    -  promoter       lac promoter: promoter for the E. coli lac operon
   4412..4433    -  protein_bind   CAP binding site: CAP binding activates transcription in the presence of cAMP. E. coli catabolite activator protein
   4446..4485    -  CDS            lacI (fragment): lac repressor; lacI; The lac repressor binds to the lac operator to inhibit transcription in E. coli. This inhibition can be relieved by adding lactose or isopropyl-β-D-thiogalactopyranoside (IPTG).
   4492..4514    +  promoter       SV40 promoter (fragment): SV40 enhancer and early promoter
   4538..4673    +  rep_origin     SV40 ori: SV40 origin of replication
   4693..4827    +  polyA_signal   SV40 poly(A) signal: SV40 polyadenylation signal
   4829..4883    -  CDS            lacI (fragment): lac repressor; lacI; The lac repressor binds to the lac operator to inhibit transcription in E. coli. This inhibition can be relieved by adding lactose or isopropyl-β-D-thiogalactopyranoside (IPTG).
   5066..5654    -  rep_origin     ori: high-copy-number ColE1/pMB1/pBR322/pUC origin of replication
   5825..6685    -  CDS            AmpR: β-lactamase; bla; confers resistance to ampicillin, carbenicillin, and related antibiotics
   6686..6790    -  promoter       AmpR promoter: bla
>Addgene plasmid #131006 | MADR pDonor smFP-V5 (dark) WPRE | addgene full sequence | sequence record 305181 | Addgene NGS Result
GGTCGACATTGATTATTGACTAGTGGATCCGCTGTAAGTCTGCAGAAATTGATGATCTATTAAACAATAA
AGATGTCCACTAAAATGGAAGTTTTTCCTGTCATACTTTGTTAAGAAGGGTGAGAACAGAGTACCTACAT
TTTGAATGGAAGGATTGGAGCTACGGGGGTGGGGGTGGGGTGGGATTAGATAAATGCCTGCTCTTTACTG
AAGGCTCTTTACTATTGCTTTATGATAATGTTTCATAGTTGGATATCATAATTTAAACAAGCAAAACCAA
ATTAAGGGCCAGCTCATTCCTCCCACTCATGATCTATAGATCTATAGATCTCTCGTGGGATCATTGTTTT
TCTCTTGATTCCCACTTTGTGGTTCTAAGTACTGTGGTTTCCAAATGTGTCAGTTTCATAGCCTGAAGAA
CGAGATCAGCAGCCTCTGTTCCACATACACTTCATTCTCAGTATTGTTTTGCCAAGTTCTAATTCCATCA
GAAGCTTGCAGATCTGCGACTCTAGAGGATCTGCGACTCTAGAGGATCATAATCAGCCATACCACATTTG
TAGAGGTTTTACTTGCTTTAAAAAACCTCCCACACCTCCCCCTGAACCTGAAACATAAAATGAATGCAAT
TGTTGTTGTTAACTTGTTTATTGCAGCTTATAATGGTTACAAATAAAGCAATAGCATCACAAATTTCACA
AATAAAGCATTTTTTTCACTGCATTCTAGTTGTGGTTTGTCCAAACTCATCAATGTATCTTATCATGTCT
GGATCTGCGACTCTAGAGGATCATAATCAGCCATACCACATTTGTAGAGGTTTTACTTGCTTTAAAAAAC
CTCCCACACCTCCCCCTGAACCTGAAACATAAAATGAATGCAATTGTTGTTGTTAACTTGTTTATTGCAG
CTTATAATGGTTACAAATAAAGCAATAGCATCACAAATTTCACAAATAAAGCATTTTTTTCACTGCATTC
TAGTTGTGGTTTGTCCAAACTCATCAATGTATCTTATCATGTCTGGATCTGCGACTCTAGAGGATCATAA
TCAGCCATACCACATTTGTAGAGGTTTTACTTGCTTTAAAAAACCTCCCACACCTCCCCCTGAACCTGAA
ACATAAAATGAATGCAATTGTTGTTGTTAACTTGTTTATTGCAGCTTATAATGGTTACAAATAAAGCAAT
AGCATCACAAATTTCACAAATAAAGCATTTTTTTCACTGCATTCTAGTTGTGGTTTGTCCAAACTCATCA
ATGTATCTTATCATGTCTGGATCCCCATCAAGCTGATCCGGAACCCTTAATATAACTTCGTATAGCATAC
ATTATACGAAGTTATTAGGTCCCTCGACCTGCAGCCCAAGCTAGCGCAATTGCGGCCGCCACCATGGGAA
AACCTATACCGAACCCCCTCCTTGGACTTGATAGTACTCAGCAGCAGGGTAAGCCCATTCCAAACCCACT
TCTCGGTCTGGATAGCACACAGCAACAAGGTAAGCCTATCCCTAACCCTCTGTTGGGCCTGGACTCCACG
GGCCAAGGTGTGAGTAAGGGCGAAGAACTGTTTACCGGCGTGGTCCCAATTCTGGTTGAGCTCGACGGTG
ACGTTAACGGACACAAGTTTAGTGTGCGCGGAGAAGGAGAGGGAGATGCCACCAACGGAAAATTGACGCT
GAAGTTTATATGCACCACGGGAAAGCTGCCGGTGCCGTGGCCGACCTTGGTTACAACCCTGGGTGGCGGA
GTCCAGTGTTTCAGCCGTTACCCAGACCACATGAAGCAGCATGACTTCTTTAAGAGTGCTATGCCGGAGG
GATACGTGCAGGAACGGACGATCAGTTTCAAAGATGACGGTACTTACAAGACGCGAGCCGAGGTGAAGTT
CGAGGGAGACACCTTGGTGAACAGGATAGAACTTAAGGGAATTGATTTCAAGGAAGACGGTAATATTCTG
GGTCACAAGCTGGAATACAACTTTAACAGCCATAACGTCTACATTACTGCCGACAAGCAGAAGAACGGCA
TAAAGGCGAATTTCAAAATTCGGCACAACGTGGAAGGTGGTGGCAAGCCGATCCCGAATCCCCTGCTGGG
CTTGGATAGCACGCAGCAACAGGGAAAGCCCATCCCTAACCCCTTGCTGGGACTCGACAGCACCGGAGGC
CAGCAAGGCGGTGGCAAACCGATACCCAATCCCCTGCTCGGCCTGGATAGCACCCAGCAGCAAGGCAAGC
CAATCCCCAACCCTCTGCTGGGCCTCGACTCGACAGGTGGCGATGGAAGTGTTCAACTGGCGGACCACTA
TCAGCAGAATACGCCGATCGGAGATGGCCCCGTGCTGTTGCCGGATAATCACTATCTGTCGACTCAGAGC
GTTCTGAGTAAGGACCCAAACGAAAAACGAGATCACATGGTGTTGTTGGAGTTCGTGACCGCCGCCGGCA
TTACGTTGGGAATGGACGAGCTGTACAAGGGCCAAGGAGGCAAGCCCATACCAAATCCCTTGCTGGGCCT
CGACAGCACTCAGCAACAAGGAAAGCCAATACCAAATCCACTGTTGGGCCTCGACAGTACGCAACAGCAG
GGCAAGCCCATCCCGAACCCGTTGCTGGGACTGGATAGTACCTAAACCGGTGCTCGAGGTACCGATGAAT
AGCTAAGGTCGAGGCCGCAGGTAAGTATCAAGGTTACAAGACAGGTTTAAGGAGACCAATAGAAACTGGG
CTTGTCGAGACAGAGAAGACTCTTGCGTTTCTGATAGGCACCTATTGGTCTTACTGACATCCACTTTGCC
TTTCTCTCCACAGGTGTCGACAATCAACCTCTGGATTACAAAATTTGTGAAAGATTGACTGGTATTCTTA
ACTATGTTGCTCCTTTTACGCTATGTGGATACGCTGCTTTAATGCCTTTGTATCATGCTATTGCTTCCCG
TATGGCTTTCATTTTCTCCTCCTTGTATAAATCCTGGTTGCTGTCTCTTTATGAGGAGTTGTGGCCCGTT
GTCAGGCAACGTGGCGTGGTGTGCACTGTGTTTGCTGACGCAACCCCCACTGGTTGGGGCATTGCCACCA
CCTGTCAGCTCCTTTCCGGGACTTTCGCTTTCCCCCTCCCTATTGCCACGGCGGAACTCATCGCCGCCTG
CCTTGCCCGCTGCTGGACAGGGGCTCGGCTGTTGGGCACTGACAATTCCGTGGTGTTGTCGGGGAAGCTG
ACGTCCTTTCCATGGCTGCTCGCCTGTGTTGCCACCTGGATTCTGCGCGGGACGTCCTTCTGCTACGTCC
CTTCGGCCCTCAATCCAGCGGACCTTCCTTCCCGCGGCCTGCTGCCGGCTCTGCGGCCTCTTCCGCGTCT
TCGCCTTCGCCCTCAGACGAGTCGGATCTCCCTTTGGGCCGCCTCCCCGCCTGGAATTCGAGCTCGGTAC
GATCAGCCTCGACTGTGCCTTCTAGTTGCCAGCCATCTGTTGTTTGCCCCTCCCCCGTGCCTTCCTTGAC
CCTGGAAGGTGCCACTCCCACTGTCCTTTCCTAATAAAATGAGGAAATTGCATCGCATTGTCTGAGTAGG
TGTCATTCTATTCTGGGGGGTGGGGTGGGGCAGGACAGCAAGGGGGAGGATTGGGAAGACAATAGCCCAG
CTTTTGTTCCCTTTAGTGAGGGTTAATTGCGCGCTTGGCGTAATCATGGTCATAGCTGTTTCCTGTGTGA
AATTGTTATCCGCTAATTCACTCCTCAGGTGCAGGCTGCCTATCAGAAGGTGGTGGCTGGTGTGGCCAAT
GCCCTGGCTCACAAATACCACTGAGATCTTTTTCCCTCTGCCAAAAATTATGGGGACATCATGAAGCCCC
TTGAGCATCTGACTTCTGGCTAATAAAGGAAATTTATTTTCATTGCAATAGTGTGTTGGAATTTTTTGTG
TCTCTCACTCGGAAGGACATATGGGAGGGCAAATCATTTAAAACATCAGAATGAGTATTTGGTTTAGAGT
TTGGCAACATATGCCCATATGCTGGCTGCCATGAACAAAGGTTGGCTATAAAGAGGTCATCAGTATATGA
AACAGCCCCCTGCTGTCCATTCCTTATTCCATAGAAAAGCCTTGACTTGAGGTTAGATTTTTTTTATATT
TTGTTTTGTGTTATTTTTTTCTTTAACATCCCTAAAATTTTCCTTACATGTTTTACTAGCCAGATTTTTC
CTCCTCTCCTGACTACTCCCAGTCATAGCTGTCCCTCTTCTCTTATGGAGATCCCTCGACCTGCAGGAAG
TTCCTATTCTCTAGAAAGTATAGGAACTTCAAGCTTGGCGTAATCATGGTCATAGCTGTTTCCTGTGTGA
AATTGTTATCCGCTCACAATTCCACACAACATACGAGCCGGAAGCATAAAGTGTAAAGCCTGGGGTGCCT
AATGAGTGAGCTAACTCACATTAATTGCGTTGCGCTCACTGCCCGCTTTCCAGTCGGGAAACCTGTCGTG
CCAGCGGATCCGCATCTCAATTAGTCAGCAACCATAGTCCCGCCCCTAACTCCGCCCATCCCGCCCCTAA
CTCCGCCCAGTTCCGCCCATTCTCCGCCCCATGGCTGACTAATTTTTTTTATTTATGCAGAGGCCGAGGC
CGCCTCGGCCTCTGAGCTATTCCAGAAGTAGTGAGGAGGCTTTTTTGGAGGCCTAGGCTTTTGCAAAAAG
CTAACTTGTTTATTGCAGCTTATAATGGTTACAAATAAAGCAATAGCATCACAAATTTCACAAATAAAGC
ATTTTTTTCACTGCATTCTAGTTGTGGTTTGTCCAAACTCATCAATGTATCTTATCATGTCTGGATCCGC
TGCATTAATGAATCGGCCAACGCGCGGGGAGAGGCGGTTTGCGTATTGGGCGCTCTTCCGCTTCCTCGCT
CACTGACTCGCTGCGCTCGGTCGTTCGGCTGCGGCGAGCGGTATCAGCTCACTCAAAGGCGGTAATACGG
TTATCCACAGAATCAGGGGATAACGCAGGAAAGAACATGTGAGCAAAAGGCCAGCAAAAGGCCAGGAACC
GTAAAAAGGCCGCGTTGCTGGCGTTTTTCCATAGGCTCCGCCCCCCTGACGAGCATCACAAAAATCGACG
CTCAAGTCAGAGGTGGCGAAACCCGACAGGACTATAAAGATACCAGGCGTTTCCCCCTGGAAGCTCCCTC
GTGCGCTCTCCTGTTCCGACCCTGCCGCTTACCGGATACCTGTCCGCCTTTCTCCCTTCGGGAAGCGTGG
CGCTTTCTCATAGCTCACGCTGTAGGTATCTCAGTTCGGTGTAGGTCGTTCGCTCCAAGCTGGGCTGTGT
GCACGAACCCCCCGTTCAGCCCGACCGCTGCGCCTTATCCGGTAACTATCGTCTTGAGTCCAACCCGGTA
AGACACGACTTATCGCCACTGGCAGCAGCCACTGGTAACAGGATTAGCAGAGCGAGGTATGTAGGCGGTG
CTACAGAGTTCTTGAAGTGGTGGCCTAACTACGGCTACACTAGAAGAACAGTATTTGGTATCTGCGCTCT
GCTGAAGCCAGTTACCTTCGGAAAAAGAGTTGGTAGCTCTTGATCCGGCAAACAAACCACCGCTGGTAGC
GGTGGTTTTTTTGTTTGCAAGCAGCAGATTACGCGCAGAAAAAAAGGATCTCAAGAAGATCCTTTGATCT
TTTCTACGGGGTCTGACGCTCAGTGGAACGAAAACTCACGTTAAGGGATTTTGGTCATGAGATTATCAAA
AAGGATCTTCACCTAGATCCTTTTAAATTAAAAATGAAGTTTTAAATCAATCTAAAGTATATATGAGTAA
ACTTGGTCTGACAGTTACCAATGCTTAATCAGTGAGGCACCTATCTCAGCGATCTGTCTATTTCGTTCAT
CCATAGTTGCCTGACTCCCCGTCGTGTAGATAACTACGATACGGGAGGGCTTACCATCTGGCCCCAGTGC
TGCAATGATACCGCGAGACCCACGCTCACCGGCTCCAGATTTATCAGCAATAAACCAGCCAGCCGGAAGG
GCCGAGCGCAGAAGTGGTCCTGCAACTTTATCCGCCTCCATCCAGTCTATTAATTGTTGCCGGGAAGCTA
GAGTAAGTAGTTCGCCAGTTAATAGTTTGCGCAACGTTGTTGCCATTGCTACAGGCATCGTGGTGTCACG
CTCGTCGTTTGGTATGGCTTCATTCAGCTCCGGTTCCCAACGATCAAGGCGAGTTACATGATCCCCCATG
TTGTGCAAAAAAGCGGTTAGCTCCTTCGGTCCTCCGATCGTTGTCAGAAGTAAGTTGGCCGCAGTGTTAT
CACTCATGGTTATGGCAGCACTGCATAATTCTCTTACTGTCATGCCATCCGTAAGATGCTTTTCTGTGAC
TGGTGAGTACTCAACCAAGTCATTCTGAGAATAGTGTATGCGGCGACCGAGTTGCTCTTGCCCGGCGTCA
ATACGGGATAATACCGCGCCACATAGCAGAACTTTAAAAGTGCTCATCATTGGAAAACGTTCTTCGGGGC
GAAAACTCTCAAGGATCTTACCGCTGTTGAGATCCAGTTCGATGTAACCCACTCGTGCACCCAACTGATC
TTCAGCATCTTTTACTTTCACCAGCGTTTCTGGGTGAGCAAAAACAGGAAGGCAAAATGCCGCAAAAAAG
GGAATAAGGGCGACACGGAAATGTTGAATACTCATACTCTTCCTTTTTCAATATTATTGAAGCATTTATC
AGGGTTATTGTCTCATGAGCGGATACATATTTGAATGTATTTAGAAAAATAAACAAATAGGGGTTCCGCG
CACATTTCCCCGAAAAGTGCCACCTG
